Addgene plasmid #242856: pFS556
Purpose: This plasmid will be used to replace the promoter of a gene with the PenotetS promoter at its endogenous locus
Depositing lab: Nick Rhind. Depositing organization: University of Massachusetts, Worcester. Publication: A Tetracycline-Inducible Promoter Replacement System for Schizosaccharomyces pombe. Bashir S, Sivakumar S, Rhind N. MicroPubl Biol. 2025 Aug 21;2025:10.17912/micropub.biology.001759. doi: 10.17912/micropub.biology.001759. eCollection 2025. PubMed 40918427.
Backbone
  Vector backbone: pCR2.1-hph
  Backbone size w/o insert (bp): 5632
  Vector type: Yeast Expression
  Selectable markers: Hygromycin
Growth in bacteria
  Bacterial resistance: Ampicillin, 100 μg/mL
  Growth temperature: 37°C
  Growth strain: DH5alpha
  Copy number: High Copy
Gene/Insert 1
  Gene/Insert name: TetR
  Species: S. pombe (fission yeast)
  Insert size (bp): 621
  Promoter: CMV promoter
  Cloning method: Gibson Cloning
  Sequencing primers: 5′ unknown
Gene/Insert 2
  Gene/Insert name: mECitrine
  Species: S. pombe (fission yeast)
  Insert size (bp): 714
  Promoter: enotetS promoter
  Cloning method: Gibson Cloning
  Sequencing primers: 5′ unknown
Terms and licenses: Academic/Nonprofit Terms; Industry Terms: Not Available to Industry
How to cite: pFS556 was a gift from Nick Rhind (Addgene plasmid # 242856 ; http://n2t.net/addgene:242856 ; RRID:Addgene_242856)
