[The description below was written by a language model from this plasmid's Addgene catalogue record and pLannotate feature annotations shown in this document.]
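Description:
pFS556 is a fission yeast promoter-replacement template plasmid built on the pCR2.1-hph backbone, an E. coli cloning vector carrying a hygromycin marker for yeast. It is maintained in bacteria at high copy through a ColE1/pUC-type origin and selected with ampicillin via the β-lactamase gene. The feature table also shows a neo (kanamycin/neomycin resistance) coding sequence, an f1 origin, and the split lacZα fragments, lac promoter/operator and T7 promoters typical of the pCR2.1 cloning site. No yeast replication origin is annotated, consistent with a construct meant to supply DNA for chromosomal integration rather than to replicate episomally in Schizosaccharomyces pombe.

The payload consists of three adjacent modules. The hphMX6 cassette, ending in the Ashbya gossypii TEF terminator, provides hygromycin selection of yeast integrants. Next, on the opposite strand, the E. coli TetR repressor coding sequence is driven by the CMV enhancer and promoter. Facing away from this unit is the enotetS promoter, which the automated annotation detects only as a short match to a tet operator-bearing H1 promoter variant. It drives a 714 bp Aequorea-derived yellow fluorescent protein, which the catalogue names mECitrine. TetR binds the operator sites to hold the promoter off, and tetracycline releases the repressor to permit transcription.

According to the record, the plasmid is used to replace the native promoter of a gene at its endogenous locus with PenotetS, making that gene tetracycline-inducible. Marker, repressor and regulated promoter lie next to one another, so they could be integrated as one unit. The record does not say how the fragment is targeted, or whether mECitrine serves as an N-terminal tag or as a reporter.
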