Features (pLannotate 1.2.2; 21 found; start..end, strand, type, name):
      1..589     +  rep_origin     ori: high-copy-number ColE1/pMB1/pBR322/pUC origin of replication
    772..864     +  CDS            lacI (fragment): lac repressor; lacI; The lac repressor binds to the lac operator to inhibit transcription in E. coli. This inhibition can be relieved by adding lactose or isopropyl-β-D-thiogalactopyranoside (IPTG).
    877..898     +  protein_bind   CAP binding site: CAP binding activates transcription in the presence of cAMP. E. coli catabolite activator protein
    913..943     +  promoter       lac promoter: promoter for the E. coli lac operon
    951..967     +  protein_bind   lac operator: The lac repressor binds to the lac operator to inhibit transcription in E. coli. This inhibition can be relieved by adding lactose or isopropyl-β-D-thiogalactopyranoside (IPTG). lac repressor encoded by lacI
   1138..2713    +  gene           hphMX6: yeast selectable marker conferring hygromycin resistance
   2516..2713    +  terminator     TEF terminator: Ashbya gossypii TEF terminator
   2745..2900    -  CDS            lacZα (fragment): LacZα fragment of β-galactosidase; lacZ fragment
   2908..2926    +  promoter       T7 promoter: promoter for bacteriophage T7 RNA polymerase
   2939..3559    -  CDS            tetR: TETR2_ECOLX - Experimental evidence at protein level: Swiss-Prot protein existence level 1. TetR is the repressor of the tetracycline resistance element; its N-terminal region forms a helix-turn-helix structure and binds DNA. Binding of tetracycline to TetR reduces the repressor affinity for the tetracycline resistance gene (tetA) promoter operator sites. From Escherichia coli.
   3661..3864    -  promoter       CMV promoter: human cytomegalovirus (CMV) immediate early promoter
   3865..4244    -  enhancer       CMV enhancer: human cytomegalovirus immediate early enhancer
   4552..4573    +  promoter       H1-2O2 promoter (fragment): doxycycline-inducible variant of the human H1 RNA promoter (Henriksen et al., 2007)
   4620..5333    +  CDS            10B: 10B is a fluorescent protein published in 1996, derived from Aequorea victoria.
   5434..5452    -  promoter       T7 promoter: promoter for bacteriophage T7 RNA polymerase
   5455..5612    +  CDS            lacZα (fragment): LacZα fragment of β-galactosidase; lacZ fragment
   5616..6044    +  rep_origin     f1 ori (sequence partly withheld): f1 bacteriophage origin of replication; arrow indicates direction of (+) strand synthesis
   6057..6356    +  CDS            tnpA (fragment): TN5P_ECOLX - Also known as tnp. Experimental evidence at protein level: Swiss-Prot protein existence level 1. Mediates transposition of transposon Tn5 by a 'cut and paste' mechanism. First, the monomeric transposase binds the 19 bp inverted DNA repeats flanking the transposon. Then, dimerization of the DNA- bound transposase creates a synaptic DNA complex. After nicking of the first DNA strand, excision of the transposon proceeds through a series of intermediates. The transposase then mediates the insertion of the transposon at a new site by strand transfer. The activity of the wild- type tran
   6388..7179    +  CDS            neo: KKA2_KLEPN - Also known as kan, nptII. Experimental evidence at protein level: Swiss-Prot protein existence level 1. Resistance to kanamycin, neomycin, paromomycin, ribostamycin, butirosin and gentamicin B. From Klebsiella pneumoniae.
   7183..7199    +  promoter       AmpR promoter (fragment): bla
   7200..8060    +  CDS            AmpR: β-lactamase; bla; confers resistance to ampicillin, carbenicillin, and related antibiotics
>Addgene plasmid #242856 | pFS556 | addgene full sequence | sequence record 486278 | Addgene NGS Result
TTGAGATCCTTTTTTTCTGCGCGTAATCTGCTGCTTGCAAACAAAAAAACCACCGCTACCAGCGGTGGTT
TGTTTGCCGGATCAAGAGCTACCAACTCTTTTTCCGAAGGTAACTGGCTTCAGCAGAGCGCAGATACCAA
ATACTGTTCTTCTAGTGTAGCCGTAGTTAGGCCACCACTTCAAGAACTCTGTAGCACCGCCTACATACCT
CGCTCTGCTAATCCTGTTACCAGTGGCTGCTGCCAGTGGCGATAAGTCGTGTCTTACCGGGTTGGACTCA
AGACGATAGTTACCGGATAAGGCGCAGCGGTCGGGCTGAACGGGGGGTTCGTGCACACAGCCCAGCTTGG
AGCGAACGACCTACACCGAACTGAGATACCTACAGCGTGAGCTATGAGAAAGCGCCACGCTTCCCGAAGG
GAGAAAGGCGGACAGGTATCCGGTAAGCGGCAGGGTCGGAACAGGAGAGCGCACGAGGGAGCTTCCAGGG
GGAAACGCCTGGTATCTTTATAGTCCTGTCGGGTTTCGCCACCTCTGACTTGAGCGTCGATTTTTGTGAT
GCTCGTCAGGGGGGCGGAGCCTATGGAAAAACGCCAGCAACGCGGCCTTTTTACGGTTCCTGGCCTTTTG
CTGGCCTTTTGCTCACATGTTCTTTCCTGCGTTATCCCCTGATTCTGTGGATAACCGTATTACCGCCTTT
GAGTGAGCTGATACCGCTCGCCGCAGCCGAACGACCGAGCGCAGCGAGTCAGTGAGCGAGGAAGCGGAAG
AGCGCCCAATACGCAAACCGCCTCTCCCCGCGCGTTGGCCGATTCATTAATGCAGCTGGCACGACAGGTT
TCCCGACTGGAAAGCGGGCAGTGAGCGCAACGCAATTAATGTGAGTTAGCTCACTCATTAGGCACCCCAG
GCTTTACACTTTATGCTTCCGGCTCGTATGTTGTGTGGAATTGTGAGCGGATAACAATTTCACACAGGAA
ACAGCTATGACCATGATTACGCCAAGCTTGGTACCGAGCTCGGATCCACTAGTAACGGCCGCCAGTGTGC
TGGAATTCGCCCTTCGGATCCCCGGGTTAATTAAGGCGCGCCAGATCTGTTTAGCTTGCCTCGTCCCCGC
CGGGTCACCCGGCCAGCGACATGGAGGCCCAGAATACCCTCCTTGACAGTCTTGACGTGCGCAGCTCAGG
GGCATGATGTGACTGTCGCCCGTACATTTAGCCCATACATCCCCATGTATAATCATTTGCATCCATACAT
TTTGATGGCCGCACGGCGCGAAGCAAAAATTACGGCTCCTCGCTGCGGACCTGCGAGCAGGGAAACGCTC
CCCTCACAGACGCGTTGAATTGTCCCCACGCCGCGCCCCTGTAGAGAAATATAAAAGGTTAGGATTTGCC
ACTGAGGTTCTTCTTTCATATACTTCCTTTTAAAATCTTGCTAGGATACAGTTCTCACATCACATCCGAA
CATAAACAACCATGGGTAAAAAGCCTGAACTCACCGCGACGTCTGTCGAGAAGTTTCTGATCGAAAAGTT
CGACAGCGTCTCCGACCTGATGCAGCTCTCGGAGGGCGAAGAATCTCGTGCTTTCAGCTTCGATGTAGGA
GGGCGTGGATATGTCCTGCGGGTAAATAGCTGCGCCGATGGTTTCTACAAAGATCGTTATGTTTATCGGC
ACTTTGCATCGGCCGCGCTCCCGATTCCGGAAGTGCTTGACATTGGGGAATTCAGCGAGAGCCTGACCTA
TTGCATCTCCCGCCGTGCACAGGGTGTCACGTTGCAAGACCTGCCTGAAACCGAACTGCCCGCTGTTCTG
CAGCCGGTCGCGGAGGCCATGGATGCGATCGCTGCGGCCGATCTTAGCCAGACGAGCGGGTTCGGCCCAT
TCGGACCGCAAGGAATCGGTCAATACACTACATGGCGTGATTTCATATGCGCGATTGCTGATCCCCATGT
GTATCACTGGCAAACTGTGATGGACGACACCGTCAGTGCGTCCGTCGCGCAGGCTCTCGATGAGCTGATG
CTTTGGGCCGAGGACTGCCCCGAAGTCCGGCACCTCATGCACGCGGATTTCGGCTCCAACAATGTCCTGA
CGGACAATGGCCGCATAACAGCGGTCATTGACTGGAGCGAGGCGATGTTCGGGGATTCCCAATACGAGGT
CGCCAACATCTTCTTCTGGAGGCCGTGGTTGGCTTGTATGGAGCAGCAGACGCGCTACTTCGAGCGGAGG
CATCCGGAGCTTGCAGGATCGCCGCGGCTCCGGGCGTATATGCTCCGCATTGGTCTTGACCAACTCTATC
AGAGCTTGGTTGACGGCAATTTCGATGATGCAGCTTGGGCGCAGGGTCGATGCGACGCAATCGTCCGATC
CGGAGCCGGGACTGTCGGGCGTACACAAATCGCCCGCAGAAGCGCGGCCGTCTGGACCGATGGCTGTGTA
GAAGTACTCGCCGATAGTGGAAACCGACGCCCCAGCACTCGTCCGAGGGCAAAGGAATAATCAGTACTGA
CAATAAAAAGATTCTTGTTTTCAAGAACTTGTCATTTGTATAGTTTTTTTATATTGTAGTTGTTCTATTT
TAATCAAATGTTAGCGTGATTTATATTTTTTTTCGCCTCGACATCATCTGCCCAGATGCGAAGTTAAGTG
CGCAGAAAGTAATATCATGCGTCAATCGTATGTGAATGCTGGTCGCTATACTGCTGTCGATTCGATACTA
ACGCCGCCATCCCATTCGCCATTCAGGCTGCGCAACTGTTGGGAAGGGCGATCGGTGCGGGCCTCTTCGC
TATTACGCCAGCTGGCGAAAGGGGGATGTGCTGCAAGGCGATTAAGTTGGGTAACGCCAGGGTTTTCCCA
GTCACGACGTTGTAAAACGACGGCCAGTGAGCGCGCGTAATACGACTCACTATAGGGCGAATTGGTTAAG
ATCCACTTTCACATTTAAGTTGTTTTTCTAATCCGCATATGATCAATTCAAGGCCGAATAAGAAGGCTGG
CTCTGCACCTTGGTGATCAAATAATTCGATAGCTTGTCGTAATAATGGCGGCATACTATCAGTAGTAGGT
GTTTCCCTTTCTTCTTTAGCGACTTGATGCTCTTGATCTTCCAATACGCAACCTAAAGTAAAATGCCCCA
CAGCGCTGAGTGCATATAATGCATTCTCTAGTGAAAAACCTTGTTGGCATAAAAAGGCTAATTGATTTTC
GAGAGTTTCATACTGTTTTTCTGTAGGCCGTGTACCTAAATGTACTTTTGCTCCATCGCGATGACTTAGT
AAAGCACATCTAAAACTTTTAGCGTTATTACGTAAAAAATCTTGCCAGCTTTCCCCTTCTAAAGGGCAAA
AGTGAGTATGGTGCCTATCTAACATCTCAATGGCTAAGGCGTCGAGCAAAGCCCGCTTATTTTTTACATG
CCAATACAATGTAGGCTGCTCTACACCTAGCTTCTGGGCGAGTTTACGGGTTGTTAAACCTTCGATTCCG
ACCTCATTAAGCAGCTCTAATGCGCTGTTAATCACTTTACTTTTATCTAATCTAGACATATGAATTCGGG
GCCGCGGAGGCTGGATCGGTCCCGGTGTCTTCTATGGAGGTCAAAACAGCGTGGATGGCGTCTCCAGGCG
ATCTGACGGTTCACTAAACGAGCTCTGCTTATATAGACCTCCCACCGTACACGCCTACCGCCCATTTGCG
TCAATGGGGCGGAGTTGTTACGACATTTTGGAAAGTCCCGTTGATTTTGGTGCCAAAACAAACTCCCATT
GACGTCAATGGGGTGGAGACTTGGAAATCCCCGTGAGTCAAACCGCTATCCACGCCCATTGATGTACTGC
CAAAACCGCATCACCATGGTAATAGCGATGACTAATACGTAGATGTACTGCCAAGTAGGAAAGTCCCATA
AGGTCATGTACTGGGCATAATGCCAGGCGGGCCATTTACCGTCATTGACGTCAATAGGGGGCGTACTTGG
CATATGATACACTTGATGTACTGCCAAGTGGGCAGTTTACCGTAAATACTCCACCCATTGACGTCAATGG
AAAGTCCCTATTGGCGTTACTATGGGAACATACGTCATTATTGACGTCAATGGGCGGGGGTCGTTGGGCG
GTCAGCCAGGCGGGCCATTTACCGTAAGTTATGTAACGCGGAACTCCATATATGGGCTATGAACTAATGA
CCCCGTAATTGATTACTATTAATAACTAGTCAATAATCAATGTCAACATGGCGGTAATGTTGGACATGAG
CCAATATAAATGTACATATTATGATATGGATACAACGTATGCAATGGGCCAAGCTCCTCGACCCCCCGGG
CCCCATCTCTTGCCCCTTCTAAGCTCGCTGGACTCGCACATTGGCTACGGTGGCTCGCGTCGCTCGCTTG
GTCGCTCCTTCAACGTACCCTAACGTTCCGGTTAACGATTCTTAAAGAAGCGACCAATTTGTTCCACCGG
CTTCTGTGGGCTCAGGGGCATGTCATGGAAGATTGAGAGGATCGGCGCTTCCTCCAGGTATATATAGAGT
GTCCCTATCAGTGATAGAGACTTGTTTCAGTAAGAATCAATTAGTATTCTACAGTAAACATCGGCTAGCA
TGAGTAAAGGAGAAGAACTTTTCACTGGAGTTGTCCCAATTCTTGTTGAATTAGATGGTGATGTTAATGG
GCACAAATTTTCTGTCAGTGGAGAGGGTGAAGGTGATGCAACATACGGAAAACTTACCCTTAAATTTATT
TGCACTACTGGAAAACTACCTGTTCCATGGCCAACACTTGTCACTACTTTGGGTTATGGTCTAATGTGCT
TTGCTAGATACCCAGATCATATGAAACGGCATGACTTTTTCAAGAGTGCCATGCCCGAAGGTTATGTACA
GGAAAGAACTATATTTTTCAAAGATGACGGGAACTACAAGACACGTGCTGAAGTCAAGTTTGAAGGTGAT
ACCCTTGTTAATAGAATCGAGTTAAAAGGTATTGATTTTAAAGAAGATGGAAACATTCTTGGACACAAAT
TGGAATACAACTATAACTCACACAATGTATACATCATGGCAGACAAACAAAAGAATGGAATCAAAGTTAA
CTTCAAAATTAGACACAACATTGAAGATGGAAGCGTTCAACTAGCAGACCATTATCAACAAAATACTCCA
ATTGGCGATGGCCCTGTCCTTTTACCAGACAACCATTACCTGTCCTATCAATCTAAGCTTTCGAAAGATC
CCAACGAAAAGAGAGACCACATGGTCCTTCTTGAGTTTGTAACAGCTGCTGGGATTACACATGGCATGGA
TGAACTATACAAAAGATCTTACAGTTTAAACGAGCTCGAATTCAAGGGCGAATTCTGCAGATATCCATCA
CACTGGCGGCCGCTCGAGCATGCATCTAGAGGGCCCAATTCGCCCTATAGTGAGTCGTATTACAATTCAC
TGGCCGTCGTTTTACAACGTCGTGACTGGGAAAACCCTGGCGTTACCCAACTTAATCGCCTTGCAGCACA
TCCCCCTTTCGCCAGCTGGCGTAATAGCGAAGAGGCCCGCACCGATCGCCCTTCCCAACAGTTGCGCAGC
CTGAATGGCGAATGG
[124 nt withheld, positions 5616-5739]
C
[91 nt withheld, positions 5741-5831]
A
[49 nt withheld, positions 5833-5881]
CCTTTGACGTTGGAGTCCACGTTCTTT
[37 nt withheld, positions 5909-5945]
ACCCTATCTCGGTCTATTCTTTTGATTTATAAGGGATTTTGCCGATTTCGGCCTATTGGTTAAAAAATGA
GCTGATTTAACAAAAATTTAACGCGAATTTTAACAAAATTCAGGGCGCAAGGGCTGCTAAAGGAAGCGGA
ACACGTAGAAAGCCAGTCCGCAGAAACGGTGCTGACCCCGGATGAATGTCAGCTACTGGGCTATCTGGAC
AAGGGAAAACGCAAGCGCAAAGAGAAAGCAGGTAGCTTGCAGTGGGCTTACATGGCGATAGCTAGACTGG
GCGGTTTTATGGACAGCAAGCGAACCGGAATTGCCAGCTGGGGCGCCCTCTGGTAAGGTTGGGAAGCCCT
GCAAAGTAAACTGGATGGCTTTCTTGCCGCCAAGGATCTGATGGCGCAGGGGATCAAGATCTGATCAAGA
GACAGGATGAGGATCGTTTCGCATGATTGAACAAGATGGATTGCACGCAGGTTCTCCGGCCGCTTGGGTG
GAGAGGCTATTCGGCTATGACTGGGCACAACAGACAATCGGCTGCTCTGATGCCGCCGTGTTCCGGCTGT
CAGCGCAGGGGCGCCCGGTTCTTTTTGTCAAGACCGACCTGTCCGGTGCCCTGAATGAACTGCAGGACGA
GGCAGCGCGGCTATCGTGGCTGGCCACGACGGGCGTTCCTTGCGCAGCTGTGCTCGACGTTGTCACTGAA
GCGGGAAGGGACTGGCTGCTATTGGGCGAAGTGCCGGGGCAGGATCTCCTGTCATCCCACCTTGCTCCTG
CCGAGAAAGTATCCATCATGGCTGATGCAATGCGGCGGCTGCATACGCTTGATCCGGCTACCTGCCCATT
CGACCACCAAGCGAAACATCGCATCGAGCGAGCACGTACTCGGATGGAAGCCGGTCTTGTCGATCAGGAT
GATCTGGACGAAGAGCATCAGGGGCTCGCGCCAGCCGAACTGTTCGCCAGGCTCAAGGCGCGCATGCCCG
ACGGCGAGGATCTCGTCGTGACCCATGGCGATGCCTGCTTGCCGAATATCATGGTGGAAAATGGCCGCTT
TTCTGGATTCATCGACTGTGGCCGGCTGGGTGTGGCGGACCGCTATCAGGACATAGCGTTGGCTACCCGT
GATATTGCTGAAGAGCTTGGCGGCGAATGGGCTGACCGCTTCCTCGTGCTTTACGGTATCGCCGCTCCCG
ATTCGCAGCGCATCGCCTTCTATCGCCTTCTTGACGAGTTCTTCTGAATTGAAAAAGGAAGAGTATGAGT
ATTCAACATTTCCGTGTCGCCCTTATTCCCTTTTTTGCGGCATTTTGCCTTCCTGTTTTTGCTCACCCAG
AAACGCTGGTGAAAGTAAAAGATGCTGAAGATCAGTTGGGTGCACGAGTGGGTTACATCGAACTGGATCT
CAACAGCGGTAAGATCCTTGAGAGTTTTCGCCCCGAAGAACGTTTTCCAATGATGAGCACTTTTAAAGTT
CTGCTATGTGGCGCGGTATTATCCCGTATTGACGCCGGGCAAGAGCAACTCGGTCGCCGCATACACTATT
CTCAGAATGACTTGGTTGAGTACTCACCAGTCACAGAAAAGCATCTTACGGATGGCATGACAGTAAGAGA
ATTATGCAGTGCTGCCATAACCATGAGTGATAACACTGCGGCCAACTTACTTCTGACAACGATCGGAGGA
CCGAAGGAGCTAACCGCTTTTTTGCACAACATGGGGGATCATGTAACTCGCCTTGATCGTTGGGAACCGG
AGCTGAATGAAGCCATACCAAACGACGAGCGTGACACCACGATGCCTGTAGCAATGGCAACAACGTTGCG
CAAACTATTAACTGGCGAACTACTTACTCTAGCTTCCCGGCAACAATTAATAGACTGGATGGAGGCGGAT
AAAGTTGCAGGACCACTTCTGCGCTCGGCCCTTCCGGCTGGCTGGTTTATTGCTGATAAATCTGGAGCCG
GTGAGCGTGGGTCTCGCGGTATCATTGCAGCACTGGGGCCAGATGGTAAGCCCTCCCGTATCGTAGTTAT
CTACACGACGGGGAGTCAGGCAACTATGGATGAACGAAATAGACAGATCGCTGAGATAGGTGCCTCACTG
ATTAAGCATTGGTAACTGTCAGACCAAGTTTACTCATATATACTTTAGATTGATTTAAAACTTCATTTTT
AATTTAAAAGGATCTAGGTGAAGATCCTTTTTGATAATCTCATGACCAAAATCCCTTAACGTGAGTTTTC
GTTCCACTGAGCGTCAGACCCCGTAGAAAAGATCAAAGGATCTTC
